Addgene plasmid #66395: HCA1-Tango
Purpose: Expression of G protein-coupled receptors for PRESTO-Tango: parallel receptorome expression and screening via transcriptional output, with transcriptional activation following arrestin translocation
Depositing lab: Bryan Roth. Publication: PRESTO-Tango as an open-source resource for interrogation of the druggable human GPCRome. Kroeze WK, Sassano MF, Huang XP, Lansu K, McCorvy JD, Giguere PM, Sciaky N, Roth BL. Nat Struct Mol Biol. 2015 May;22(5):362-9. doi: 10.1038/nsmb.3014. Epub 2015 Apr 20. PubMed 25895059.
Backbone
  Vector backbone: empty Tango
  Backbone size w/o insert (bp): 6632
  Vector type: Mammalian Expression
  Selectable markers: Neomycin (select with G418)
Growth in bacteria
  Bacterial resistance: Ampicillin, 100 μg/mL
  Growth temperature: 37°C
  Growth strain: DH5alpha
  Copy number: High Copy
Gene/Insert
  Gene/Insert name: HCA1 (alt name: GPR81)
  Species: H. sapiens (human)
  Insert size (bp): 1038
  Entrez Gene: HCAR1 (a.k.a. FKSG80, GPR104, GPR81, HCA1, LACR1, TA-GPCR, TAGPCR)
  Promoter: CMV
  Tag / fusion protein: FLAG (N terminal on backbone)
  Cloning method: Restriction Enzyme; 5′ cloning site NotI (not destroyed); 3′ cloning site XhoI (unknown if destroyed)
  Sequencing primers: 5′ CMV-F; 3′ Tet-R
Terms and licenses: Academic/Nonprofit Terms; Industry Terms: Not Available to Industry
Depositor comments: Please note: Most of the PRESTO-Tango vectors do not contain the XhoI cut site downstream of the tTA sequence and instead carry an XbaI site. If you need to perform an XhoI digest we recommend sequencing with a forward primer at the C-terminus of tTA to determine which of the two sites is present. Suggested primer: 5-gagctccacttagacggcgagg-3. Original backbone was pcDNA3.1(+). These plasmids were generated as part of the Illuminating the Druggable Genome (IDG) program sponsored by the NIH Common Fund. The goal of this program is to identify, gather, and distribute information and resources for proteins that currently are not well-studied yet belong to commonly drug-targeted protein families: protein kinases, non-olfactory G-protein coupled receptors (GPCRs), and ion channels. The IDG program is designed to develop fundamental research tools for understudied proteins, elucidate their function, and disseminate the IDG-related resources and data to the greater scientific community.
How to cite: HCA1-Tango was a gift from Bryan Roth (Addgene plasmid # 66395 ; http://n2t.net/addgene:66395 ; RRID:Addgene_66395)
