[The description below was written by a language model from this plasmid's Addgene catalogue record.]
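Description:
HCA1-Tango is a mammalian expression plasmid from the PRESTO-Tango collection, built on an "empty Tango" backbone of about 6.6 kb that was itself derived from pcDNA3.1(+). It is propagated as a high-copy plasmid in E. coli under ampicillin selection, and it carries a neomycin resistance marker so that transfected mammalian cells can be selected with G418. The insert is the roughly 1 kb coding sequence of human HCA1 (gene HCAR1, also known as GPR81), a G protein-coupled receptor, expressed from the CMV promoter. The backbone supplies an N-terminal FLAG tag, which can be used to detect the receptor.

The receptor was cloned by restriction enzymes, with NotI at the 5′ end. The depositor notes that the downstream site lies after a tTA sequence and that in most vectors of this series it is XbaI rather than XhoI, so its identity in a given clone should be checked. The presence of tTA (the tetracycline-controlled transactivator) downstream of the receptor fits the stated assay principle: transcriptional activation following arrestin translocation, in which recruitment of arrestin to the activated receptor is converted into a transcriptional readout. The record gives no feature table, so the linker elements between the receptor and tTA and the reporter system used are not stated here.

The construct is intended for parallel screening of ligands across the human GPCR repertoire, independent of the G protein coupling of each receptor. It was generated as a resource for studying understudied members of druggable protein families.
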