>Addgene plasmid #66395 | HCA1-Tango | depositor partial sequence | sequence record 113403 | empty Tango
GACGGATCGGGAGATCTCCCGATCCCCTATGGTGCACTCTCAGTACAATCTGCTCTGATGCCGCATAGTT
AAGCCAGTATCTGCTCCCTGCTTGTGTGTTGGAGGTCGCTGAGTAGTGCGCGAGCAAAATTTAAGCTACA
ACAAGGCAAGGCTTGACCGACAATTGCATGAAGAATCTGCTTAGGGTTAGGCGTTTTGCGCTGCTTCGCG
ATGTACGGGCCAGATATACGCGTTGACATTGATTATTGACTAGTTATTAATAGTAATCAATTACGGGGTC
ATTAGTTCATAGCCCATATATGGAGTTCCGCGTTACATAACTTACGGTAAATGGCCCGCCTGGCTGACCG
CCCAACGACCCCCGCCCATTGACGTCAATAATGACGTATGTTCCCATAGTAACGCCAATAGGGACTTTCC
ATTGACGTCAATGGGTGGAGTATTTACGGTAAACTGCCCACTTGGCAGTACATCAAGTGTATCATATGCC
AAGTACGCCCCCTATTGACGTCAATGACGGTAAATGGCCCGCCTGGCATTATGCCCAGTACATGACCTTA
TGGGACTTTCCTACTTGGCAGTACATCTACGTATTAGTCATCGCTATTACCATGGTGATGCGGTTTTGGC
AGTACATCAATGGGCGTGGATAGCGGTTTGACTCACGGGGATTTCCAAGTCTCCACCCCATTGACGTCAA
TGGGAGTTTGTTTTGGCACCAAAATCAACGGGACTTTCCAAAATGTCGTAACAACTCCGCCCCATTGACG
CAAATGGGCGGTAGGCGTGTACGGTGGGAGGTCTATATAAGCAGAGCTCTCTGGCTAACTAGAGAACCCA
CTGCTTACTGGCTTATCGAAATTAATACGACTCACTATAGGGAGACCCAAGCTGGCTAGCGTTTAAACTT
AAGCTTGGTACCGAGCTCGGATCCACTAGTCCAGTGTGGTGGAATTCTGCAGATATCCAGCACAGTGGCG
GCCGCGCCACCATGAAGACGATCATCGCCCTGAGCTACATCTTCTGCCTGGTATTCGCCGACTACAAGGA
CGATGATGACGCCAGCATCGATACCGGTGGACGCACCCCACCCAGCCTGGGTCCCCAAGATGAGTCCTGC
ACCACCGCCAGCTCCTCCCTGGCCAAGGACACTTCATCGACCGGTGAGAACCTGTACTTCCAGCTAAGAT
TAGATAAAAGTAAAGTGATTAACAGCGCATTAGAGCTGCTTAATGAGGTCGGAATCGAAGGTTTAACAAC
CCGTAAACTCGCCCAGAAGCTAGGTGTAGAGCAGCCTACATTGTATTGGCATGTAAAAAATAAGCGGGCT
TTGCTCGACGCCTTAGCCATTGAGATGTTAGATAGGCACCATACTCACTTTTGCCCTTTAGAAGGGGAAA
GCTGGCAAGATTTTTTACGTAATAACGCTAAAAGTTTTAGATGTGCTTTACTAAGTCATCGCGATGGAGC
AAAAGTACATTTAGGTACACGGCCTACAGAAAAACAGTATGAAACTCTCGAAAATCAATTAGCCTTTTTA
TGCCAACAAGGTTTTTCACTAGAGAATGCATTATATGCACTCAGCGCTGTGGGGCATTTTACTTTAGGTT
GCGTATTGGAAGATCAAGAGCATCAAGTCGCTAAAGAAGAAAGGGAAACACCTACTACTGATAGTATGCC
GCCATTATTACGACAAGCTATCGAATTATTTGATCACCAAGGTGCAGAGCCAGCCTTCTTATTCGGCCTT
GAATTGATCATATGCGGATTAGAAAAACAACTTAAATGTGAAAGTGGGTCCGCGTACAGCCGCGCGCGTA
CGAAAAACAATTACGGGTCTACCATCGAGGGCCTGCTCGATCTCCCGGACGACGACGCCCCCGAAGAGGC
GGGGCTGGCGGCTCCGCGCCTGTCCTTTCTCCCCGCGGGACACACGCGCAGACTGTCGACGGCCCCCCCG
ACCGATGTCAGCCTGGGGGACGAGCTCCACTTAGACGGCGAGGACGTGGCGATGGCGCATGCCGACGCGC
TAGACGATTTCGATCTGGACATGTTGGGGGACGGGGATTCCCCGGGTCCGGGATTTACCCCCCACGACTC
CGCCCCCTACGGCGCTCTGGATATGGCCGACTTCGAGTTTGAGCAGATGTTTACCGATGCCCTTGGAATT
GACGAGTACGGTGGGTAGCTCGAGTCTAGAGGGCCCGTTTAAACCCGCTGATCAGCCTCGACTGTGCCTT
CTAGTTGCCAGCCATCTGTTGTTTGCCCCTCCCCCGTGCCTTCCTTGACCCTGGAAGGTGCCACTCCCAC
TGTCCTTTCCTAATAAAATGAGGAAATTGCATCGCATTGTCTGAGTAGGTGTCATTCTATTCTGGGGGGT
GGGGTGGGGCAGGACAGCAAGGGGGAGGATTGGGAAGACAATAGCAGGCATGCTGGGGATGCGGTGGGCT
CTATGGCTTCTGAGGCGGAAAGAACCAGCTGGGGCTCTAGGGGGTATCCCC
[124 nt withheld, positions 2502-2625]
C
[91 nt withheld, positions 2627-2717]
A
[49 nt withheld, positions 2719-2767]
CCTTTGACGTTGGAGTCCACGTTCTTT
[37 nt withheld, positions 2795-2831]
ACCCTATCTCGGTCTATTCTTTTGATTTATAAGGGATTTTGCCGATTTCGGCCTATTGGTTAAAAAATGA
GCTGATTTAACAAAAATTTAACGCGAATTAATTCTGTGGAATGTGTGTCAGTTAGGGTGTGGAAAGTCCC
CAGGCTCCCCAGCAGGCAGAAGTATGCAAAGCATGCATCTCAATTAGTCAGCAACCAGGTGTGGAAAGTC
CCCAGGCTCCCCAGCAGGCAGAAGTATGCAAAGCATGCATCTCAATTAGTCAGCAACCATAGTCCCGCCC
CTAACTCCGCCCATCCCGCCCCTAACTCCGCCCAGTTCCGCCCATTCTCCGCCCCATGGCTGACTAATTT
TTTTTATTTATGCAGAGGCCGAGGCCGCCTCTGCCTCTGAGCTATTCCAGAAGTAGTGAGGAGGCTTTTT
TGGAGGCCTAGGCTTTTGCAAAAAGCTCCCGGGAGCTTGTATATCCATTTTCGGATCTGATCAAGAGACA
GGATGAGGATCGTTTCGCATGATTGAACAAGATGGATTGCACGCAGGTTCTCCGGCCGCTTGGGTGGAGA
GGCTATTCGGCTATGACTGGGCACAACAGACAATCGGCTGCTCTGATGCCGCCGTGTTCCGGCTGTCAGC
GCAGGGGCGCCCGGTTCTTTTTGTCAAGACCGACCTGTCCGGTGCCCTGAATGAACTGCAGGACGAGGCA
GCGCGGCTATCGTGGCTGGCCACGACGGGCGTTCCTTGCGCAGCTGTGCTCGACGTTGTCACTGAAGCGG
GAAGGGACTGGCTGCTATTGGGCGAAGTGCCGGGGCAGGATCTCCTGTCATCTCACCTTGCTCCTGCCGA
GAAAGTATCCATCATGGCTGATGCAATGCGGCGGCTGCATACGCTTGATCCGGCTACCTGCCCATTCGAC
CACCAAGCGAAACATCGCATCGAGCGAGCACGTACTCGGATGGAAGCCGGTCTTGTCGATCAGGATGATC
TGGACGAAGAGCATCAGGGGCTCGCGCCAGCCGAACTGTTCGCCAGGCTCAAGGCGCGCATGCCCGACGG
CGAGGATCTCGTCGTGACCCATGGCGATGCCTGCTTGCCGAATATCATGGTGGAAAATGGCCGCTTTTCT
GGATTCATCGACTGTGGCCGGCTGGGTGTGGCGGACCGCTATCAGGACATAGCGTTGGCTACCCGTGATA
TTGCTGAAGAGCTTGGCGGCGAATGGGCTGACCGCTTCCTCGTGCTTTACGGTATCGCCGCTCCCGATTC
GCAGCGCATCGCCTTCTATCGCCTTCTTGACGAGTTCTTCTGAGCGGGACTCTGGGGTTCGAAATGACCG
ACCAAGCGACGCCCAACCTGCCATCACGAGATTTCGATTCCACCGCCGCCTTCTATGAAAGGTTGGGCTT
CGGAATCGTTTTCCGGGACGCCGGCTGGATGATCCTCCAGCGCGGGGATCTCATGCTGGAGTTCTTCGCC
CACCCCAACTTGTTTATTGCAGCTTATAATGGTTACAAATAAAGCAATAGCATCACAAATTTCACAAATA
AAGCATTTTTTTCACTGCATTCTAGTTGTGGTTTGTCCAAACTCATCAATGTATCTTATCATGTCTGTAT
ACCGTCGACCTCTAGCTAGAGCTTGGCGTAATCATGGTCATAGCTGTTTCCTGTGTGAAATTGTTATCCG
CTCACAATTCCACACAACATACGAGCCGGAAGCATAAAGTGTAAAGCCTGGGGTGCCTAATGAGTGAGCT
AACTCACATTAATTGCGTTGCGCTCACTGCCCGCTTTCCAGTCGGGAAACCTGTCGTGCCAGCTGCATTA
ATGAATCGGCCAACGCGCGGGGAGAGGCGGTTTGCGTATTGGGCGCTCTTCCGCTTCCTCGCTCACTGAC
TCGCTGCGCTCGGTCGTTCGGCTGCGGCGAGCGGTATCAGCTCACTCAAAGGCGGTAATACGGTTATCCA
CAGAATCAGGGGATAACGCAGGAAAGAACATGTGAGCAAAAGGCCAGCAAAAGGCCAGGAACCGTAAAAA
GGCCGCGTTGCTGGCGTTTTTCCATAGGCTCCGCCCCCCTGACGAGCATCACAAAAATCGACGCTCAAGT
CAGAGGTGGCGAAACCCGACAGGACTATAAAGATACCAGGCGTTTCCCCCTGGAAGCTCCCTCGTGCGCT
CTCCTGTTCCGACCCTGCCGCTTACCGGATACCTGTCCGCCTTTCTCCCTTCGGGAAGCGTGGCGCTTTC
TCATAGCTCACGCTGTAGGTATCTCAGTTCGGTGTAGGTCGTTCGCTCCAAGCTGGGCTGTGTGCACGAA
CCCCCCGTTCAGCCCGACCGCTGCGCCTTATCCGGTAACTATCGTCTTGAGTCCAACCCGGTAAGACACG
ACTTATCGCCACTGGCAGCAGCCACTGGTAACAGGATTAGCAGAGCGAGGTATGTAGGCGGTGCTACAGA
GTTCTTGAAGTGGTGGCCTAACTACGGCTACACTAGAAGAACAGTATTTGGTATCTGCGCTCTGCTGAAG
CCAGTTACCTTCGGAAAAAGAGTTGGTAGCTCTTGATCCGGCAAACAAACCACCGCTGGTAGCGGTTTTT
TTGTTTGCAAGCAGCAGATTACGCGCAGAAAAAAAGGATCTCAAGAAGATCCTTTGATCTTTTCTACGGG
GTCTGACGCTCAGTGGAACGAAAACTCACGTTAAGGGATTTTGGTCATGAGATTATCAAAAAGGATCTTC
ACCTAGATCCTTTTAAATTAAAAATGAAGTTTTAAATCAATCTAAAGTATATATGAGTAAACTTGGTCTG
ACAGTTACCAATGCTTAATCAGTGAGGCACCTATCTCAGCGATCTGTCTATTTCGTTCATCCATAGTTGC
CTGACTCCCCGTCGTGTAGATAACTACGATACGGGAGGGCTTACCATCTGGCCCCAGTGCTGCAATGATA
CCGCGAGACCCACGCTCACCGGCTCCAGATTTATCAGCAATAAACCAGCCAGCCGGAAGGGCCGAGCGCA
GAAGTGGTCCTGCAACTTTATCCGCCTCCATCCAGTCTATTAATTGTTGCCGGGAAGCTAGAGTAAGTAG
TTCGCCAGTTAATAGTTTGCGCAACGTTGTTGCCATTGCTACAGGCATCGTGGTGTCACGCTCGTCGTTT
GGTATGGCTTCATTCAGCTCCGGTTCCCAACGATCAAGGCGAGTTACATGATCCCCCATGTTGTGCAAAA
AAGCGGTTAGCTCCTTCGGTCCTCCGATCGTTGTCAGAAGTAAGTTGGCCGCAGTGTTATCACTCATGGT
TATGGCAGCACTGCATAATTCTCTTACTGTCATGCCATCCGTAAGATGCTTTTCTGTGACTGGTGAGTAC
TCAACCAAGTCATTCTGAGAATAGTGTATGCGGCGACCGAGTTGCTCTTGCCCGGCGTCAATACGGGATA
ATACCGCGCCACATAGCAGAACTTTAAAAGTGCTCATCATTGGAAAACGTTCTTCGGGGCGAAAACTCTC
AAGGATCTTACCGCTGTTGAGATCCAGTTCGATGTAACCCACTCGTGCACCCAACTGATCTTCAGCATCT
TTTACTTTCACCAGCGTTTCTGGGTGAGCAAAAACAGGAAGGCAAAATGCCGCAAAAAAGGGAATAAGGG
CGACACGGAAATGTTGAATACTCATACTCTTCCTTTTTCAATATTATTGAAGCATTTATCAGGGTTATTG
TCTCATGAGCGGATACATATTTGAATGTATTTAGAAAAATAAACAAATAGGGGTTCCGCGCACATTTCCC
CGAAAAGTGCCACCTGACGTC
