>Addgene plasmid #66395 | HCA1-Tango | depositor partial sequence | sequence record 113404 | HCA1
ATGTATAATGGCTCCTGTTGCCGGATTGAAGGCGACACTATCTCTCAAGTAATGCCCCCCCTCCTGATAG
TGGCCTTCGTCCTGGGCGCTCTTGGTAATGGGGTTGCACTCTGTGGTTTCTGTTTCCACATGAAAACCTG
GAAGCCCTCAACAGTGTACCTCTTTAACCTTGCCGTGGCAGACTTCCTGCTTATGATTTGCCTGCCCTTT
AGGACCGACTATTATCTGCGACGCCGCCATTGGGCTTTCGGCGACATCCCCTGTCGGGTTGGTCTGTTTA
CTCTGGCTATGAATCGGGCCGGCAGTATCGTCTTTCTCACTGTGGTCGCTGCCGACAGATACTTCAAGGT
AGTGCACCCCCACCACGCAGTGAACACAATCTCCACTAGAGTTGCAGCTGGAATTGTGTGCACCCTGTGG
GCTCTGGTAATCCTGGGCACAGTATACCTGCTCCTGGAGAATCATTTGTGCGTGCAGGAGACTGCTGTGT
CATGTGAATCTTTTATTATGGAGTCCGCAAACGGGTGGCATGATATCATGTTTCAACTGGAGTTCTTTAT
GCCCCTTGGCATCATTCTGTTTTGCTCATTCAAGATCGTTTGGTCTCTCCGGCGCCGGCAGCAGCTGGCC
CGGCAAGCTCGGATGAAAAAGGCCACGCGCTTTATCATGGTTGTGGCTATCGTCTTCATCACCTGCTACC
TTCCTTCCGTGTCCGCAAGACTGTATTTTCTGTGGACCGTCCCCAGCAGCGCTTGCGATCCCAGTGTCCA
CGGCGCCCTCCACATCACCTTGAGCTTTACGTACATGAACTCTATGCTGGACCCCCTGGTGTACTATTTT
AGCTCTCCCTCCTTCCCGAAATTCTATAATAAACTTAAGATCTGCAGCCTCAAACCAAAGCAACCAGGCC
ATTCCAAGACTCAGCGCCCTGAAGAGATGCCCATTAGCAACCTTGGTAGACGGAGCTGCATCTCCGTCGC
GAACTCATTTCAGTCTCAGTCCGACGGACAGTGGGACCCACACATTGTTGAGTGGCAC
