>Addgene plasmid #66395 | HCA1-Tango | addgene partial sequence | sequence record 119872 | CMV-F 5'-CGCAAATGGGCGGTAGGCGTG-3'
GCTCTCTGGCTAACTAGAGAACCCACTGCTTACTGGCTTATCGAAATTAATACGACTCACTATAGGGAGA
CCCAAGCTGGCTAGCGTTTAAACTTAAGCTTGGTACCGAGCTCGGATCCACTAGTCCAGTGTGGTGGAAT
TCTGCAGATATCCAGCACAGTGGCGGCCGCGCCACCATGAAGACGATCATCGCCCTGAGCTACATCTTCT
GCCTGGTATTCGCCGACTACAAGGACGATGATGACGCCAGCATCGATATGTATAATGGCTCCTGTTGCCG
GATTGAAGGCGACACTATCTCTCAAGTAATGCCCCCCCTCCTGATAGTGGCCTTCGTCCTGGGCGCTCTT
GGTAATGGGGTTGCACTCTGTGGTTTCTGTTTCCACATGAAAACCTGGAAGCCCTCAACAGTGTACCTCT
TTAACCTTGCCGTGGCAGACTTCCTGCTTATGATTTGCCTGCCCTTTAGGACCGACTATTATCTGCGACG
CCGCCATTGGGCTTTCGGCGACATCCCCTGTCGGGTTGGTCTGTTTACTCTGGCTATGAATCGGGCCGGC
AGTATCGTCTTTCTCACTGTGGTCGCTGCCGACAGATACTTCAAGGTAGTGCACCCCCACCACGCAGTGA
ACACAATCTCCACTAGAGTTGCAGCTGGAATTGTGTGCACCCTGTGGGCTCTGGTAATCCTGGGCACAGT
ATACCTGCTCCTGGAGAATCATTTGTGCGTGCAGGAGACTGCTGTGTCATGTGAATCTTTTATTATGGAG
TCCGCAAACGGGTGGCATGATATCATGTTTCAACTGGAGTTCTTTATGCCCCTTGGCATCATTCTGTTTT
GCTCATTCAAGATCGTTTGGTCTCTCCGGCGCCGGCAGCAGCTGGCCCGGCAAGCTCGGATGAAAAAGGC
CACGCGCTTTATCATGGTTGTGGCTATCGTCTTCATCACCTGCTACCTTCCTTCCGTGTCCGCAAGACTG
TATTTTCT
