>Addgene plasmid #66395 | HCA1-Tango | addgene partial sequence | sequence record 119873 | Tet-R 5'-GGCGAGTTTACGGGTTGTTA-3'
CTCTAATGCGCTGTTAATCACTTTACTTTTATCTAATCTTAGCTGGAAGTACAGGTTCTCACCGGTCGAT
GAAGTGTCCTTGGCCAGGGAGGAGCTGGCGGTGGTGCAGGACTCATCTTGGGGACCCAGGCTGGGTGGGG
TGCGTCCACCGGTATCGATGTGCCACTCAACAATGTGTGGGTCCCACTGTCCGTCGGACTGAGACTGAAA
TGAGTTCGCGACGGAGATGCAGCTCCGTCTACCAAGGTTGCTAATGGGCATCTCTTCAGGGCGCTGAGTC
TTGGAATGGCCTGGTTGCTTTGGTTTGAGGCTGCAGATCTTAAGTTTATTATAGAATTTCGGGAAGGAGG
GAGAGCTAAAATAGTACACCAGGGGGTCCAGCATAGAGTTCATGTACGTAAAGCTCAAGGTGATGTGGAG
GGCGCCGTGGACACTGGGATCGCAAGCGCTGCTGGGGACGGTCCACAGAAAATACAGTCTTGCGGACACG
GAAGGAAGGTAGCAGGTGATGAAGACGATAGCCACAACCATGATAAAGCGCGTGGCCTTTTTCATCCGAG
CTTGCCGGGCCAGCTGCTGCCGGCGCCGGAGAGACCAAACGATCTTGAATGAGCAAAACAGAATGATGCC
AAGGGGCATAAAGAACTCCAGTTGAAACATGATATCATGCCACCCGTTTGCGGACTCCATAATAAAAGAT
TCACATGACACAGCAGTCTCCTGCACGCACAAATGATTCTCCAGGAGCAGGTATACTGTGCCCAGGATTA
CCAGAGCCCACAGGGTGCACACAATTCCAGCTGCAACTCTAGTGGAGATTGTGTTCACTGCGTGGTGGGG
GTGCACTACCTTGAAGTATCTGTCGGCAGCGACCACAGTGAGAAAGACGATACTGCCGGCCCGATTCATA
GCCAGAGTAAACAGACCAACCCGACAGGGGATGTCGCCGAAAGCCCAATGGCGGCGTC
